Addgene plasmid #67409: pDEST47-SAR1-GFP
Purpose: Mammalian expression of hSar1 with C-term GFP tag
Depositing lab: Richard Kahn. Depositing organization: Emory University. Publication: Tool box: Plasmids for the expression or knockdown of human ARF Family GTPases (ARF/ARL/SAR) and their co-expression in bacteria with N-myristoyltransferases. Kerr SC, Kahn RA. Cell Logist. 2015 Sep 21;5(3):e1090523. doi: 10.1080/21592799.2015.1090523. eCollection 2015 Jul-Sep. PubMed 27057421.
Backbone
  Vector backbone: pcDNA-DEST47
  Backbone manufacturer: Life Technologies
  Vector type: Mammalian Expression
  Selectable markers: Neomycin (select with G418)
Growth in bacteria
  Bacterial resistance: Ampicillin, 100 μg/mL
  Growth temperature: 37°C
  Growth strain: DH5alpha
  Copy number: High Copy
Gene/Insert
  Gene/Insert name: SAR1 (alt name: pRK20n-D47)
  Species: H. sapiens (human)
  Entrez Gene: SAR1A (a.k.a. SAR1, SARA1, Sara, masra2)
  Promoter: CMV
  Tag / fusion protein: GFP (C terminal on backbone)
  Cloning method: Gateway Cloning
  Sequencing primers: 5′ CMV-F; 3′ GFP-R
Terms and licenses: Academic/Nonprofit Terms; Industry Terms: Not Available to Industry
How to cite: pDEST47-SAR1-GFP was a gift from Richard Kahn (Addgene plasmid # 67409 ; http://n2t.net/addgene:67409 ; RRID:Addgene_67409)
