[The description below was written by a language model from this plasmid's Addgene catalogue record.]
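Description:
pDEST47-SAR1-GFP is a mammalian expression plasmid built on the commercial pcDNA-DEST47 Gateway destination backbone. It carries the human SAR1 coding sequence (linked in the record to the SAR1A gene), introduced by Gateway recombination cloning so that the open reading frame sits downstream of the CMV promoter and reads in frame into a GFP tag supplied by the backbone. The product is therefore hSar1 with GFP fused to its C terminus, expressed from a strong constitutive viral promoter in transfected mammalian cells. The plasmid is maintained in E. coli as a high-copy construct under ampicillin selection. A neomycin resistance marker allows G418 selection of mammalian cells, which makes stable as well as transient expression possible. No feature table accompanies the record, so details such as the origin of replication, polyadenylation signals, the recombination scars flanking the insert and any linker between Sar1 and GFP are not stated.

SAR1 is a small GTPase of the ARF family, best known for initiating COPII coat assembly at endoplasmic reticulum exit sites. The construct belongs to a plasmid toolbox covering the human ARF, ARL and SAR GTPases. Placing the tag at the C terminus leaves the N terminus of the protein free, a region generally important for membrane association in this family. Typical uses consistent with the record include live or fixed-cell fluorescence imaging of Sar1 localisation, overexpression studies of early secretory pathway function, and detection or pull-down of the fusion protein through the GFP moiety.
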