>Addgene plasmid #67409 | pDEST47-SAR1-GFP | addgene partial sequence | sequence record 118005 | GFPfusionREV 5'-CTCCACTGACAGAAAATTTG-3'
AGAATTGGGACAACTCCAGTGAAAAGTTCTTCTCCTTTGCTAGCCATTCTAGATCGAACCACTTTGTACA
AGAAAGCTGGGTCGTCAATATACTGGGAGAGCCAGCGGAAACCCTCGCCGTAACCTTGCCTCTTGAGCAC
ACTGCACATGAACACTTCCATGGGGCGAGCATTCAGCTCCTTCAGGGTCACATTCCCCTTTCCTGTGGTC
TGTCCATAAAGCCCAAATATCTCACGGAGTTTTTCTTCACTGATTGCATCTGTTCTGTCAATTTTGTTAC
CCAAGATAAGGATTGGCACATTGGATATTGTTTCATCAGTCATTAAAGCATTAAGCTCAACTTTGGATTC
CACGAGGCGAGAATGATCTGCACAGTCCACCAGAAAGACAATCCCATTAATTGCTGGGAGATAATTTTTC
CAAACGCGACGTGCTTGCTCGTGCCCACCAAGATCAAAAGTTGTAAAGGTCATTCCAGCAATTGTTAGCT
CTTCTGATGTCGGATGTAGTGTTGGAACATGTTGGCCCAATCTGTCATCTTTGAGCATGTGAAGAAGAGT
GGTTTTGCCTGCATTATCCAAACCTAAGAATACAAGTTTTCCAGATTTCTTGTACAGTCCTAGGAACTGG
AGCACACTGCTGAAGCCATTGTAGATCCACTCAAAGATGAAAGACATGGTTCTATCTCCTTCTAAGCCTG
CTTTTTTGTACAAACTTGTTTGATCAAGCTTAACTAGCCAGCTTGGGTCTCCCTATAGTGAGTCGTATTA
ATTTCGATAAGCCAGTAAGCAGTGGGTTCTCTAGTTAGCCAGAGAGCTCTGCTTATATAGACCTCCCACC
GTACACGCCTACCGCCCATTTGCGTCAATGGGGCGGAGTTGTTACGACATTTTGGAAAGTCCCGTTGATT
TTGGTGCCAAAACAAACTCCCATTGACGTCAATGGGGTGGAGACTTGGAAATCCCCGT
